>Addgene plasmid #124828 | pCS-CG-Lock-Cer-VWF | depositor full sequence | sequence record 238380 | pCS-CG-Lock-Cer-VWF sequence 17094 bps
GACGGATCGGGAGATCTCCCGATCCCCTATGGTCGACTCTCAGTACAATCTGCTCTGATGCCGCATAGTT
AAGCCAGTATCTGCTCCCTGCTTGTGTGTTGGAGGTCGCTGAGTAGTGCGCGAGCAAAATTTAAGCTACA
ACAAGGCAAGGCTTGACCGACAATTGCATGAAGAATCTGCTTAGGGTTAGGCGTTTTGCGCTGCTTCGCG
ATGTACGGGCCAGATATACGCGTTGACATTGATTATTGACTAGTTATTAATAGTAATCAATTACGGGGTC
ATTAGTTCATAGCCCATATATGGAGTTCCGCGTTACATAACTTACGGTAAATGGCCCGCCTGGCTGACCG
CCCAACGACCCCCGCCCATTGACGTCAATAATGACGTATGTTCCCATAGTAACGCCAATAGGGACTTTCC
ATTGACGTCAATGGGTGGAGTATTTACGGTAAACTGCCCACTTGGCAGTACATCAAGTGTATCATATGCC
AAGTACGCCCCCTATTGACGTCAATGACGGTAAATGGCCCGCCTGGCATTATGCCCAGTACATGACCTTA
TGGGACTTTCCTACTTGGCAGTACATCTACGTATTAGTCATCGCTATTACCATGGTGATGCGGTTTTGGC
AGTACATCAATGGGCGTGGATAGCGGTTTGACTCACGGGGATTTCCAAGTCTCCACCCCATTGACGTCAA
TGGGAGTTTGTTTTGGCACCAAAATCAACGGGACTTTCCAAAATGTCGTAACAACTCCGCCCCATTGACG
CAAATGGGCGGTAGGCGTGTACGGTGGGAGGTCTATATAAGCAGCGCGTTTTGCCTGTACTGGGTCTCTC
TGGTTAGACCAGATCTGAGCCTGGGAGCTCTCTGGCTAACTAGGGAACCCACTGCTTAAGCCTCAATAAA
GCTTGCCTTGAGTGCTTCAAGTAGTGTGTGCCCGTCTGTTGTGTGACTCTGGTAACTAGAGATCCCTCAG
ACCCTTTTAGTCAGTGTGGAAAATCTCTAGCAGTGGCGCCCGAACAGGGACTTGAAAGCGAAAGGGAAAC
CAGAGGAGCTCTCTCGACGCAGGACTCGGCTTGCTGAAGCGCGCACGGCAAGAGGCGAGGGGCGGCGACT
GGTGAGTACGCCAAAAATTTTGACTAGCGGAGGCTAGAAGGAGAGAGATGGGTGCGAGAGCGTCAGTATT
AAGCGGGGGAGAATTAGATCGCGATGGGAAAAAATTCGGTTAAGGCCAGGGGGAAAGAAAAAATATAAAT
TAAAACATATAGTATGGGCAAGCAGGGAGCTAGAACGATTCGCAGTTAATCCTGGCCTGTTAGAAACATC
AGAAGGCTGTAGACAAATACTGGGACAGCTACAACCATCCCTTCAGACAGGATCAGAAGAACTTAGATCA
TTATATAATACAGTAGCAACCCTCTATTGTGTGCATCAAAGGATAGAGATAAAAGACACCAAGGAAGCTT
TAGACAAGATAGAGGAAGAGCAAAACAAAAGTAAGACCACCGCACAGCAAGCGGCCGCTGATCTTCAGAC
CTGGAGGAGGAGATATGAGGGACAATTGGAGAAGTGAATTATATAAATATAAAGTAGTAAAAATTGAACC
ATTAGGAGTAGCACCCACCAAGGCAAAGAGAAGAGTGGTGCAGAGAGAAAAAAGAGCAGTGGGAATAGGA
GCTTTGTTCCTTGGGTTCTTGGGAGCAGCAGGAAGCACTATGGGCGCAGCGTCAATGACGCTGACGGTAC
AGGCCAGACAATTATTGTCTGGTATAGTGCAGCAGCAGAACAATTTGCTGAGGGCTATTGAGGCGCAACA
GCATCTGTTGCAACTCACAGTCTGGGGCATCAAGCAGCTCCAGGCAAGAATCCTGGCTGTGGAAAGATAC
CTAAAGGATCAACAGCTCCTGGGGATTTGGGGTTGCTCTGGAAAACTCATTTGCACCACTGCTGTGCCTT
GGAATGCTAGTTGGAGTAATAAATCTCTGGAACAGATTTGGAATCACACGACCTGGATGGAGTGGGACAG
AGAAATTAACAATTACACAAGCTTAATACACTCCTTAATTGAAGAATCGCAAAACCAGCAAGAAAAGAAT
GAACAAGAATTATTGGAATTAGATAAATGGGCAAGTTTGTGGAATTGGTTTAACATAACAAATTGGCTGT
GGTATATAAAATTATTCATAATGATAGTAGGAGGCTTGGTAGGTTTAAGAATAGTTTTTGCTGTACTTTC
TATAGTGAATAGAGTTAGGCAGGGATATTCACCATTATCGTTTCAGACCCACCTCCCAACCCCGAGGGGA
CCCGACAGGCCCGAAGGAATAGAAGAAGAAGGTGGAGAGAGAGACAGAGACAGATCCATTCGATTAGTGA
ACGGATCCCCCGGGCTGCAGGAATTCGATTAATAGTAATCAATTACGGGGTCATTAGTTCATAGCCCATA
TATGGAGTTCCGCGTTACATAACTTACGGTAAATGGCCCGCCTGGCTGACCGCCCAACGACCCCCGCCCA
TTGACGTCAATAATGACGTATGTTCCCATAGTAACGCCAATAGGGACTTTCCATTGACGTCAATGGGTGG
AGTATTTACGGTAAACTGCCCACTTGGCAGTACATCAAGTGTATCATATGCCAAGTACGCCCCCTATTGA
CGTCAATGACGGTAAATGGCCCGCCTGGCATTATGCCCAGTACATGACCTTATGGGACTTTCCTACTTGG
CAGTACATCTACGTATTAGTCATCGCTATTACCATGGTGATGCGGTTTTGGCAGTACATCAATGGGCGTG
GATAGCGGTTTGACTCACGGGGATTTCCAAGTCTCCACCCCATTGACGTCAATGGGAGTTTGTTTTGGCA
CCAAAATCAACGGGACTTTCCAAAATGTCGTAACAACTCCGCCCCATTGACGCAAATGGGCGGTAGGCGT
GTACGGTGGGAGGTCTATATAAGCAGAGCTGGTTTAGTGAACCGTCAGATCCGCTAGCAGGCGCGCCAGT
CGACTCCCGGGATCCCAATTCCCGCAGCCCTCATTTGCAGGGGAAGATGATTCCTGCCAGATTTGCCGGG
GTGCTGCTTGCTCTGGCCCTCATTTTGCCAGGGACCCTTTGTGCAGAAGGAACTCGCGGCAGGTCATCCA
CGGCCCGATGCAGCCTTTTCGGAAGTGACTTCGTCAACACCTTTGATGGGAGCATGTACAGCTTTGCGGG
ATACTGCAGTTACCTCCTGGCAGGGGGCTGCCAGAAACGCTCCTTCTCGATTATTGGGGACTTCCAGAAT
GGCAAGAGAGTGAGCCTCTCCGTGTATCTTGGGGAATTTTTTGACATCCATTTGTTTGTCAATGGTACCG
TGACACAGGGGGACCAAAGAGTCTCCATGCCCTATGCCTCCAAAGGGCTGTATCTAGAAACTGAGGCTGG
GTACTACAAGCTGTCCGGTGAGGCCTATGGCTTTGTGGCCAGGATCGATGGCAGCGGCAACTTTCAAGTC
CTGCTGTCAGACAGATACTTCAACAAGACCTGCGGGCTGTGTGGCAACTTTAACATCTTTGCTGAAGATG
ACTTTATGACCCAAGAAGGGACCTTGACCTCGGACCCTTATGACTTTGCCAACTCATGGGCTCTGAGCAG
TGGAGAACAGTGGTGTGAACGGGCATCTCCTCCCAGCAGCTCATGCAACATCTCCTCTGGGGAAATGCAG
AAGGGCCTGTGGGAGCAGTGCCAGCTTCTGAAGAGCACCTCGGTGTTTGCCCGCTGCCACCCTCTGGTGG
ACCCCGAGCCTTTTGTGGCCCTGTGTGAGAAGACTTTGTGTGAGTGTGCTGGGGGGCTGGAGTGCGCCTG
CCCTGCCCTCCTGGAGTACGCCCGGACCTGTGCCCAGGAGGGAATGGTGCTGTACGGCTGGACCGACCAC
AGCGCGTGCAGCCCAGTGTGCCCTGCTGGTATGGAGTATAGGCAGTGTGTGTCCCCTTGCGCCAGGACCT
GCCAGAGCCTGCACATCAATGAAATGTGTCAGGAGCGATGCGTGGATGGCTGCAGCTGCCCTGAGGGACA
GCTCCTGGATGAAGGCCTCTGCGTGGAGAGCACCGAGTGTCCCTGCGTGCATTCCGGAAAGCGCTACCCT
CCCGGCACCTCCCTCTCTCGAGACTGCAACACCTGCATTTGCCGAAACAGCCAGTGGATCTGCAGCAATG
AAGAATGTCCAGGGGAGTGCCTTGTCACTGGTCAATCCCACTTCAAGAGCTTTGACAACAGATACTTCAC
CTTCAGTGGGATCTGCCAGTACCTGCTGGCCCGGGATTGCCAGGACCACTCCTTCTCCATTGTCATTGAG
ACTGTCCAGTGTGCTGATGACCGCGACGCTGTGTGCACCCGCTCCGTCACCGTCCGGCTGCCTGGCCTGC
ACAACAGCCTTGTGAAACTGAAGCATGGGGCAGGAGTTGCCATGGATGGCCAGGACATCCAGCTCCCCCT
CCTGAAAGGTGACCTCCGCATCCAGCATACAGTGACGGCCTCCGTGCGCCTCAGCTACGGGGAGGACCTG
CAGATGGACTGGGATGGCCGCGGGAGGCTGCTGGTGAAGCTGTCCCCCGTCTACGCCGGGAAGACCTGCG
GCCTGTGTGGGAATTACAATGGCAACCAGGGCGACGACTTCCTTACCCCCTCTGGGCTGGCAGAGCCCCG
GGTGGAGGACTTCGGGAACGCCTGGAAGCTGCACGGGGACTGCCAGGACCTGCAGAAGCAGCACAGCGAT
CCCTGCGCCCTCAACCCGCGCATGACCAGGTTCTCCGAGGAGGCGTGCGCGGTCCTGACGTCCCCCACAT
TCGAGGCCTGCCATCGTGCCGTCAGCCCGCTGCCCTACCTGCGGAACTGCCGCTACGACGTGTGCTCCTG
CTCGGACGGCCGCGAGTGCCTGTGCGGCGCCCTGGCCAGCTATGCCGCGGCCTGCGCGGGGAGAGGCGTG
CGCGTCGCGTGGCGCGAGCCAGGCCGCTGTGAGCTGAACTGCCCGAAAGGCCAGGTGTACCTGCAGTGCG
GGACCCCCTGCAACCTGACCTGCCGCTCTCTCTCTTACCCGGATGAGGAATGCAATGAGGCCTGCCTGGA
GGGCTGCTTCTGCCCCCCAGGGCTCTACATGGATGAGAGGGGGGACTGCGTGCCCAAGGCCCAGTGCCCC
TGTTACTATGACGGTGAGATCTTCCAGCCAGAAGACATCTTCTCAGACCATCACACCATGTGCTACTGTG
AGGATGGCTTCATGCACTGTACCATGAGTGGAGTCCCCGGAAGCTTGCTGCCTGACGCTGTCCTCAGCAG
TCCCCTGTCTCATCGCAGCAAAAGGAGCCTATCCTGTCGGCCCCCCATGGTCAAGCTGGTGTGTCCCGCT
GACAACCTGCGGGCTGAAGGGCTCGAGTGTACCAAAACGTGCCAGAACTATGACCTGGAGTGCATGAGCA
TGGGCTGTGTCTCTGGCTGCCTCTGCCCCCCGGGCATGGTCCGGCATGAGAACAGATGTGTGGCCCTGGA
AAGGTGTCCCTGCTTCCATCAGGGCAAGGAGTATGCCCCTGGAGAAACAGTGAAGATTGGCTGCAACACT
TGTGTCTGTCGGGACCGGAAGTGGAACTGCACAGACCATGTGTGTGATGCCACGTGCTCCACGATCGGCA
TGGCCCACTACCTCACCTTCGACGGGCTCAAATACCTGTTCCCCGGGGAGTGCCAGTACGTTCTGGTGCA
GGATTACTGCGGCAGTAACCCTGGGACCTTTCGGATCCTAGTGGGGAATAAGGGATGCAGCCACCCCTCA
GTGAAATGCAAGAAACGGGTCACCATCCTGGTGGAGGGAGGAGAGATTGAGCTGTTTGACGGGGAGGTGA
ATGTGAAGAGGCCCATGAAGGATGAGACTCACTTTGAGGTGGTGGAGTCTGGCCGGTACATCATTCTGCT
GCTGGGCAAAGCCCTCTCCGTGGTCTGGGACCGCCACCTGAGCATCTCCGTGGTCCTGAAGCAGACATAC
CAGGAGAAAGTGTGTGGCCTGTGTGGGAATTTTGATGGCATCCAGAACAATGACCTCACCAGCAGCAACC
TCCAAGTGGAGGAAGACCCTGTGGACTTTGGGAACTCCTGGAAAGTGAGCTCGCAGTGTGCTGACACCAG
AAAAGTGCCTCTGGACTCATCCCCTGCCACCTGCCATAACAACATCATGAAGCAGACGATGGTGGATTCC
TCCTGTAGAATCCTTACCAGTGACGTCTTCCAGGACTGCAACAAGCTGGTGGACCCCGAGCCATATCTGG
ATGTCTGCATTTACGACACCTGCTCCTGTGAGTCCATTGGGGACTGCGCCTGCTTCTGCGACACCATTGC
TGCCTATGCCCACGTGTGTGCCCAGCATGGCAAGGTGGTGACCTGGAGGACGGCCACATTGTGCCCCCAG
AGCTGCGAGGAGAGGAATCTCCGGGAGAACGGGTATGAGTGTGAGTGGCGCTATAACAGCTGTGCACCTG
CCTGTCAAGTCACGTGTCAGCACCCTGAGCCACTGGCCTGCCCTGTGCAGTGTGTGGAGGGCTGCCATGC
CCACTGCCCTCCAGGGAAAATCCTGGATGAGCTTTTGCAGACCTGCGTTGACCCTGAAGACTGTCCAGTG
TGTGAGGTGGCTGGCCGGCGTTTTGCCTCAGGAAAGAAAGTCACCTTGAATCCCAGTGACCCTGAGCACT
GCCAGATTTGCCACTGTGATGTTGTCAACCTCACCTGTGAAGCCTGCCAGGAGCCGGGAGGCCTGGTGGT
GCCTCCCACAGATGCCCCGGTGAGCCCCACCACTCTGTATGTGGAGGACATCTTCGAAATGGTGAGCAAG
GGCGAGGAGCTGTTCACCGGGGTGGTGCCCATCCTGGTCGAGCTGGACGGCGACGTAAACGGCCACAAGT
TCAGCGTGTCCGGCGAGGGCGAGGGCGATGCCACCTACGGCAAGCTGACCCTGAAGTTCATCTGCACCAC
CGGCAAGCTGCCCGTGCCCTGGCCCACCCTCGTGACCACCCTGACCTGGGGCGTGCAGTGCTTCAGCCGC
TACCCCGACCACATGAAGCAGCACGACTTCTTCAAGTCCGCCATGCCCGAAGGCTACGTCCAGGAGCGCA
CCATCTTCTTCAAGGACGACGGCAACTACAAGACCCGCGCCGAGGTGAAGTTCGAGGGCGACACCCTGGT
GAACCGCATCGAGCTGAAGGGCATCGACTTCAAGGAGGACGGCAACATCCTGGGGCACAAGCTGGAGTAC
AACTACATCAGCCACAACGTCTATATCACCGCCGACAAGCAGAAGAACGGCATCAAGGCCAACTTCAAGA
TCCGCCACAACATCGAGGACGGCAGCGTGCAGCTCGCCGACCACTACCAGCAGAACACCCCCATCGGCGA
CGGCCCCGTGCTGCTGCCCGACAACCACTACCTGAGCACCCAGTCCGCCCTGAGCAAAGACCCCAACGAG
AAGCGCGATCACATGGTCCTGCTGGAGTTCGTGACCGCCGCCGGGATCACTCTCGGCATGGACGAGTTCG
AACCGCCATTGCACGATTTCTACTGCAGCAGGCTACTGGACCTGGTCTTCCTGCTGGATGGCTCCTCCAG
GCTGTCCGAGGCTGAGTTTGAAGTGCTGAAGGCCTTTGTGGTGGACATGATGGAGCGGCTGCGCATCTCC
CAGAAGTGGGTCCGCGTGGCCGTGGTGGAGTACCACGACGGCTCCCACGCCTACATCGGGCTCAAGGACC
GGAAGCGACCGTCAGAGCTGCGGCGCATTGCCAGCCAGGTGAAGTATGCGGGCAGCCAGGTGGCCTCCAC
CAGCGAGGTCTTGAAATACACACTGTTCCAAATCTTCAGCAAGATCGACCGCCCTGAAGCCTCCCGCATC
GCCCTGCTCCTGATGGCCAGCCAGGAGCCCCAACGGATGTCCCGGAACTTTGTCCGCTACGTCCAGGGCC
TGAAGAAGAAGAAGGTCATTGTGATCCCGGTGGGCATTGGGCCCCATGCCAACCTCAAGCAGATCCGCCT
CATCGAGAAGCAGGCCCCTGAGAACAAGGCCTTCGTGCTGAGCAGTGTGGATGAGCTGGAGCAGCAAAGG
GACGAGATCGTTAGCTACCTCTGTGACCTTGCCCCTGAAGCCCCTCCTCCTACTCTGCCCCCCCACATGG
CACAAGTTAACGTAGGTCCGGGGCTCTTGGGGGTTTCGACCCTGGGGCCCAAGAGGTGCTCCATGGTTCT
GGATGTGGCGTTCGTCCTGGAAGGATCGGACAAAATTGGTGAAGCCGACTTCAACAGGAGCAAGGAGTTC
ATGGAGGAGGTGATTCAGCGGATGGATGTGGGCCAGGACAGCATCCACGTCACGGTGCTGCAGTACTCCT
ACATGGTGACCGTGGAGTACCCCTTCAGCGAGGCACAGTCCAAAGGGGACATCCTGCAGCGGGTGCGAGA
GATCCGCTACCAGGGCGGCAACAGGACCAACACTGGGCTGGCCCTGCGGTACCTCTCTGACCACAGCTTC
TTGGTCAGCCAGGGTGACCGGGAGCAGGCGCCCAACCTGGTCTACATGGTCACCGGAAATCCTGCCTCTG
ATGAGATCAAGAGGCTGCCTGGAGACATCCAGGTGGTGCCCATTGGAGTGGGCCCTAATGCCAACGTGCA
GGAGCTGGAGAGGATTGGCTGGCCCAATGCCCCTATCCTCATCCAGGACTTTGAGACGCTCCCCCGAGAG
GCTCCTGACCTGGTGCTGCAGAGTGGTTGTACCGGTGAGGGGCTGCAGATCCCCACCCTCTCCCCTGCAC
CTGACTGCAGCCAGCCCCTGGACGTGATCCTTCTCCTGGATGGCTCCTCCAGTTTCCCAGCTTCTTATTT
TGATGAAATGAAGAGTTTCGCCAAGGCTTTCATTTCAAAAGCCAATATAGGGCCTCGTCTCACTCAGGTG
TCAGTGCTGCAGTATGGAAGCATCACCACCATTGACGTGCCATGGAACGTGGTCCCGGAGAAAGCCCATT
TGCTGAGCCTTGTGGACGTCATGCAGCGGGAGGGAGGCCCCAGCCAAATCGGGGATGCCTTGGGCTTTGC
TGTGCGATACTTGACTTCAGAAATGCATGGTGCCAGGCCGGGAGCCTCAAAGGCGGTGGTCATCCTGGTC
ACGGACGTCTCTGTGGATTCAGTGGATGCAGCAGCTGATGCCGCCAGGTCCAACAGAGTGACAGTGTTCC
CTATTGGAATTGGAGATCGCTACGATGCAGCCCAGCTACGGATCTTGGCAGGCCCAGCAGGCGACTCCAA
CGTGGTGAAGCTCCAGCGAATCGAAGACCTCCCTACCATGGTCACCTTGGGCAATTCCTTCCTCCACAAA
CTGTGCTCTGGATTTGTTAGGATTTGCATGGATGAGGATGGGAATGAGAAGAGGCCCGGGGACGTCTGGA
CCTTGCCAGACCAGTGCCACACCGTGACTTGCCAGCCAGATGGCCAGACCTTGCTGAAGAGTCATCGGGT
CAACTGTGACCGGGGGCTGAGGCCTTCGTGCCCTAACAGCCAGTCCCCTGTTAAAGTGGAAGAGACCTGT
GGCTGCCGCTGGACCTGCCCCTGCGTGTGCACAGGCAGCTCCACTCGGCACATCGTGACCTTTGATGGGC
AGAATTTCAAGCTGACTGGCAGCTGTTCTTATGTCCTATTTCAAAACAAGGAGCAGGACCTGGAGGTGAT
TCTCCATAATGGTGCCTGCAGCCCTGGAGCAAGGCAGGGCTGCATGAAATCCATCGAGGTGAAGCACAGT
GCCCTCTCCGTCGAGCTGCACAGTGACATGGAGGTGACGGTGAATGGGAGACTGGTCTCTGTTCCTTACG
TGGGTGGGAACATGGAAGTCAACGTTTATGGTGCCATCATGCATGAGGTCAGATTCAATCACCTTGGTCA
CATCTTCACATTCACTCCACAAAACAATGAGTTCCAACTGCAGCTCAGCCCCAAGACTTTTGCTTCAAAG
ACGTATGGTCTGTGTGGGATCTGTGATGAGAACGGAGCCAATGACTTCATGCTGAGGGATGGCACAGTCA
CCACAGACTGGAAAACACTTGTTCAGGAATGGACTGTGCAGCGGCCAGGGCAGACGTGCCAGCCCATCCT
GGAGGAGCAGTGTCTTGTCCCCGACAGCTCCCACTGCCAGGTCCTCCTCTTACCACTGTTTGCTGAATGC
CACAAGGTCCTGGCTCCAGCCACATTCTATGCCATCTGCCAGCAGGACAGTTGCCACCAGGAGCAAGTGT
GTGAGGTGATCGCCTCTTATGCCCACCTCTGTCGGACCAACGGGGTCTGCGTTGACTGGAGGACACCTGA
TTTCTGTGCTATGTCATGCCCACCATCTCTGGTCTACAACCACTGTGAGCATGGCTGTCCCCGGCACTGT
GATGGCAACGTGAGCTCCTGTGGGGACCATCCCTCCGAAGGCTGTTTCTGCCCTCCAGATAAAGTCATGT
TGGAAGGCAGCTGTGTCCCTGAAGAGGCCTGCACTCAGTGCATTGGTGAGGATGGAGTCCAGCACCAGTT
CCTGGAAGCCTGGGTCCCGGACCACCAGCCCTGTCAGATCTGCACATGCCTCAGCGGGCGGAAGGTCAAC
TGCACAACGCAGCCCTGCCCCACGGCCAAAGCTCCCACGTGTGGCCTGTGTGAAGTAGCCCGCCTCCGCC
AGAATGCAGACCAGTGCTGCCCCGAGTATGAGTGTGTGTGTGACCCAGTGAGCTGTGACCTGCCCCCAGT
GCCTCACTGTGAACGTGGCCTCCAGCCCACACTGACCAACCCTGGCGAGTGCAGACCCAACTTCACCTGC
GCCTGCAGGAAGGAGGAGTGCAAAAGAGTGTCCCCACCCTCCTGCCCCCCGCACCGTTTGCCCACCCTTC
GGAAGACCCAGTGCTGTGATGAGTATGAGTGTGCCTGCAACTGTGTCAACTCCACAGTGAGCTGTCCCCT
TGGGTACTTGGCCTCAACCGCCACCAATGACTGTGGCTGTACCACAACCACCTGCCTTCCCGACAAGGTG
TGTGTCCACCGAAGCACCATCTACCCTGTGGGCCAGTTCTGGGAGGAGGGCTGCGATGTGTGCACCTGCA
CCGACATGGAGGATGCCGTGATGGGCCTCCGCGTGGCCCAGTGCTCCCAGAAGCCCTGTGAGGACAGCTG
TCGGTCGGGCTTCACTTACGTTCTGCATGAAGGCGAGTGCTGTGGAAGGTGCCTGCCATCTGCCTGTGAG
GTGGTGACTGGCTCACCGCGGGGGGACTCCCAGTCTTCCTGGAAGAGTGTCGGCTCCCAGTGGGCCTCCC
CGGAGAACCCCTGCCTCATCAATGAGTGTGTCCGAGTGAAGGAGGAGGTCTTTATACAACAAAGGAACGT
CTCCTGCCCCCAGCTGGAGGTCCCTGTCTGCCCCTCGGGCTTTCAGCTGAGCTGTAAGACCTCAGCGTGC
TGCCCAAGCTGTCGCTGTGAGCGCATGGAGGCCTGCATGCTCAATGGCACTGTCATTGGGCCCGGGAAGA
CTGTGATGATCGATGTGTGCACGACCTGCCGCTGCATGGTGCAGGTGGGGGTCATCTCTGGATTCAAGCT
GGAGTGCAGGAAGACCACCTGCAACCCCTGCCCCCTGGGTTACAAGGAAGAAAATAACACAGGTGAATGT
TGTGGGAGATGTTTGCCTACGGCTTGCACCATTCAGCTAAGAGGAGGACAGATCATGACACTGAAGCGTG
ATGAGACGCTCCAGGATGGCTGTGATACTCACTTCTGCAAGGTCAATGAGAGAGGAGAGTACTTCTGGGA
GAAGAGGGTCACAGGCTGCCCACCCTTTGATGAACACAAGTGTCTGGCTGAGGGAGGTAAAATTATGAAA
ATTCCAGGCACCTGCTGTGACACATGTGAGGAGCCTGAGTGCAACGACATCACTGCCAGGCTGCAGTATG
TCAAGGTGGGAAGCTGTAAGTCTGAAGTAGAGGTGGATATCCACTACTGCCAGGGCAAATGTGCCAGCAA
AGCCATGTACTCCATTGACATCAACGATGTGCAGGACCAGTGCTCCTGCTGCTCTCCGACACGGACGGAG
CCCATGCAGGTGGCCCTGCACTGCACCAATGGCTCTGTTGTGTACCATGAGGTTCTCAATGCCATGGAGT
GCAAATGCTCCCCCAGGAAGTGCAGCAAGTGAGAATTGCTAGCGCCGCCACCATGATTCCTGCCAGATTT
GCCGGGGTGCTGCTTGCTCTGGCCCTCATTTTGCCAGGGACCCTTTGTACCGGTCCGCGGGTTAACGACT
ACAAGGACGATGACGATAAGTTCGAAAACCTGTACTTCCAGGGCCATCACCATCACCATCACTGACTCGA
GACCTAGAAAAACATGGAGCAATCACAAGTAGCAATACAGCAGCTACCAATGCTGATTGTGCCTGGCTAG
AAGCACAAGAGGAGGAGGAGGTGGGTTTTCCAGTCACACCTCAGGTACCTTTAAGACCAATGACTTACAA
GGCAGCTGTAGATCTTAGCCACTTTTTAAAAGAAAAGGGGGGACTGGAAGGGCTAATTCACTCCCAACGA
AGACAAGATATCCTTGATCTGTGGATCTACCACACACAAGGCTACTTCCCTGATTGGCAGAACTACACAC
CAGGGCCAGGGATCAGATATCCACTGACCTTTGGATGGTGCTACAAGCTAGTACCAGTTGAGCAAGAGAA
GGTAGAAGAAGCCAATGAAGGAGAGAACACCCGCTTGTTACACCCTGTGAGCCTGCATGGGATGGATGAC
CCGGAGAGAGAAGTATTAGAGTGGAGGTTTGACAGCCGCCTAGCATTTCATCACATGGCCCGAGAGCTGC
ATCCGGACTGTACTGGGTCTCTCTGGTTAGACCAGATCTGAGCCTGGGAGCTCTCTGGCTAACTAGGGAA
CCCACTGCTTAAGCCTCAATAAAGCTTGCCTTGAGTGCTTCAAGTAGTGTGTGCCCGTCTGTTGTGTGAC
TCTGGTAACTAGAGATCCCTCAGACCCTTTTAGTCAGTGTGGAAAATCTCTAGCAGGGCCCGTTTAAACC
CGCTGATCAGCCTCGACTGTGCCTTCTAGTTGCCAGCCATCTGTTGTTTGCCCCTCCCCCGTGCCTTCCT
TGACCCTGGAAGGTGCCACTCCCACTGTCCTTTCCTAATAAAATGAGGAAATTGCATCGCATTGTCTGAG
TAGGTGTCATTCTATTCTGGGGGGTGGGGTGGGGCAGGACAGCAAGGGGGAGGATTGGGAAGACAATAGC
AGGCATGCTGGGGATGCGGTGGGCTCTATGGCTTCTGAGGCGGAAAGAACCAGCTGGGGCTCTAGGGGGT
ATCCCC
[124 nt withheld, positions 13377-13500]
C
[32 nt withheld, positions 13502-13533]
CA
[57 nt withheld, positions 13536-13592]
A
[49 nt withheld, positions 13594-13642]
CCTTTGACGTTGGAGTCCACGTTCTTT
[37 nt withheld, positions 13670-13706]
ACCCTATCTCGGTCTATTCTTTTGATTTATAAGGGATTTTGGGGATTTCGGCCTATTGGTTAAAAAATGA
GCTGATTTAACAAAAATTTAACGCGAATTAATTCTGTGGAATGTGTGTCAGTTAGGGTGTGGAAAGTCCC
CAGGCTCCCCAGGCAGGCAGAAGTATGCAAAGCATGCATCTCAATTAGTCAGCAACCAGGTGTGGAAAGT
CCCCAGGCTCCCCAGCAGGCAGAAGTATGCAAAGCATGCATCTCAATTAGTCAGCAACCATAGTCCCGCC
CCTAACTCCGCCCATCCCGCCCCTAACTCCGCCCAGTTCCGCCCATTCTCCGCCCCATGGCTGACTAATT
TTTTTTATTTATGCAGAGGCCGAGGCCGCCTCTGCCTCTGAGCTATTCCAGAAGTAGTGAGGAGGCTTTT
TTGGAGGCCTAGGCTTTTGCAAAAAGCTCCCGGGAGCTTGTATATCCATTTTCGGATCTGATCAGCACGT
GTTGACAATTAATCATCGGCATAGTATATCGGCATAGTATAATACGACAAGGTGAGGAACTAAACCATGG
CCAAGTTGACCAGTGCCGTTCCGGTGCTCACCGCGCGCGACGTCGCCGGAGCGGTCGAGTTCTGGACCGA
CCGGCTCGGGTTCTCCCGGGACTTCGTGGAGGACGACTTCGCCGGTGTGGTCCGGGACGACGTGACCCTG
TTCATCAGCGCGGTCCAGGACCAGGTGGTGCCGGACAACACCCTGGCCTGGGTGTGGGTGCGCGGCCTGG
ACGAGCTGTACGCCGAGTGGTCGGAGGTCGTGTCCACGAACTTCCGGGACGCCTCCGGGCCGGCCATGAC
CGAGATCGGCGAGCAGCCGTGGGGGCGGGAGTTCGCCCTGCGCGACCCGGCCGGCAACTGCGTGCACTTC
GTGGCCGAGGAGCAGGACTGACACGTGCTACGAGATTTCGATTCCACCGCCGCCTTCTATGAAAGGTTGG
GCTTCGGAATCGTTTTCCGGGACGCCGGCTGGATGATCCTCCAGCGCGGGGATCTCATGCTGGAGTTCTT
CGCCCACCCCAACTTGTTTATTGCAGCTTATAATGGTTACAAATAAAGCAATAGCATCACAAATTTCACA
AATAAAGCATTTTTTTCACTGCATTCTAGTTGTGGTTTGTCCAAACTCATCAATGTATCTTATCATGTCT
GTATACCGTCGACCTCTAGCTAGAGCTTGGCGTAATCATGGTCATAGCTGTTTCCTGTGTGAAATTGTTA
TCCGCTCACAATTCCACACAACATACGAGCCGGAAGCATAAAGTGTAAAGCCTGGGGTGCCTAATGAGTG
AGCTAACTCACATTAATTGCGTTGCGCTCACTGCCCGCTTTCCAGTCGGGAAACCTGTCGTGCCAGCTGC
ATTAATGAATCGGCCAACGCGCGGGGAGAGGCGGTTTGCGTATTGGGCGCTCTTCCGCTTCCTCGCTCAC
TGACTCGCTGCGCTCGGTCGTTCGGCTGCGGCGAGCGGTATCAGCTCACTCAAAGGCGGTAATACGGTTA
TCCACAGAATCAGGGGATAACGCAGGAAAGAACATGTGAGCAAAAGGCCAGCAAAAGGCCAGGAACCGTA
AAAAGGCCGCGTTGCTGGCGTTTTTCCATAGGCTCCGCCCCCCTGACGAGCATCACAAAAATCGACGCTC
AAGTCAGAGGTGGCGAAACCCGACAGGACTATAAAGATACCAGGCGTTTCCCCCTGGAAGCTCCCTCGTG
CGCTCTCCTGTTCCGACCCTGCCGCTTACCGGATACCTGTCCGCCTTTCTCCCTTCGGGAAGCGTGGCGC
TTTCTCAATGCTCACGCTGTAGGTATCTCAGTTCGGTGTAGGTCGTTCGCTCCAAGCTGGGCTGTGTGCA
CGAACCCCCCGTTCAGCCCGACCGCTGCGCCTTATCCGGTAACTATCGTCTTGAGTCCAACCCGGTAAGA
CACGACTTATCGCCACTGGCAGCAGCCACTGGTAACAGGATTAGCAGAGCGAGGTATGTAGGCGGTGCTA
CAGAGTTCTTGAAGTGGTGGCCTAACTACGGCTACACTAGAAGGACAGTATTTGGTATCTGCGCTCTGCT
GAAGCCAGTTACCTTCGGAAAAAGAGTTGGTAGCTCTTGATCCGGCAAACAAACCACCGCTGGTAGCGGT
GGTTTTTTTGTTTGCAAGCAGCAGATTACGCGCAGAAAAAAAGGATCTCAAGAAGATCCTTTGATCTTTT
CTACGGGGTCTGACGCTCAGTGGAACGAAAACTCACGTTAAGGGATTTTGGTCATGAGATTATCAAAAAG
GATCTTCACCTAGATCCTTTTAAATTAAAAATGAAGTTTTAAATCAATCTAAAGTATATATGAGTAAACT
TGGTCTGACAGTTACCAATGCTTAATCAGTGAGGCACCTATCTCAGCGATCTGTCTATTTCGTTCATCCA
TAGTTGCCTGACTCCCCGTCGTGTAGATAACTACGATACGGGAGGGCTTACCATCTGGCCCCAGTGCTGC
AATGATACCGCGAGACCCACGCTCACCGGCTCCAGATTTATCAGCAATAAACCAGCCAGCCGGAAGGGCC
GAGCGCAGAAGTGGTCCTGCAACTTTATCCGCCTCCATCCAGTCTATTAATTGTTGCCGGGAAGCTAGAG
TAAGTAGTTCGCCAGTTAATAGTTTGCGCAACGTTGTTGCCATTGCTACAGGCATCGTGGTGTCACGCTC
GTCGTTTGGTATGGCTTCATTCAGCTCCGGTTCCCAACGATCAAGGCGAGTTACATGATCCCCCATGTTG
TGCAAAAAAGCGGTTAGCTCCTTCGGTCCTCCGATCGTTGTCAGAAGTAAGTTGGCCGCAGTGTTATCAC
TCATGGTTATGGCAGCACTGCATAATTCTCTTACTGTCATGCCATCCGTAAGATGCTTTTCTGTGACTGG
TGAGTACTCAACCAAGTCATTCTGAGAATAGTGTATGCGGCGACCGAGTTGCTCTTGCCCGGCGTCAATA
CGGGATAATACCGCGCCACATAGCAGAACTTTAAAAGTGCTCATCATTGGAAAACGTTCTTCGGGGCGAA
AACTCTCAAGGATCTTACCGCTGTTGAGATCCAGTTCGATGTAACCCACTCGTGCACCCAACTGATCTTC
AGCATCTTTTACTTTCACCAGCGTTTCTGGGTGAGCAAAAACAGGAAGGCAAAATGCCGCAAAAAAGGGA
ATAAGGGCGACACGGAAATGTTGAATACTCATACTCTTCCTTTTTCAATATTATTGAAGCATTTATCAGG
GTTATTGTCTCATGAGCGGATACATATTTGAATGTATTTAGAAAAATAAACAAATAGGGGTTCCGCGCAC
ATTTCCCCGAAAAGTGCCACCTGACGTC
Features (pLannotate 1.2.2; 29 found; start..end, strand, type, name):
     36..80      -  misc_feature   bom (fragment): basis of mobility region from pBR322
    235..614     +  enhancer       CMV enhancer: human cytomegalovirus immediate early enhancer
    615..814     +  promoter       CMV promoter: human cytomegalovirus (CMV) immediate early promoter
    832..1012    +  LTR            5' LTR (truncated): truncated 5' long terminal repeat (LTR) from HIV-1
   1059..1184    +  misc_feature   HIV-1 Ψ: packaging signal of human immunodeficiency virus type 1
   1168..1531    +  CDS            HIV-1 gag (fragment): gag protein from human immunodeficiency virus 1; gag
   1677..1910    +  misc_feature   RRE: The Rev response element (RRE) of HIV-1 allows for Rev-dependent mRNA export from the nucleus to the cytoplasm.
   2287..2388    +  CDS            Rev (fragment): human immunodeficiency virus 1 (HIV-1) Rev protein; rev; enhances nuclear export of unspliced and incompletely spliced viral mRNAs
   2463..2766    +  enhancer       CMV enhancer: human cytomegalovirus immediate early enhancer
   2767..2970    +  promoter       CMV promoter: human cytomegalovirus (CMV) immediate early promoter
   3057..12209   +  CDS            VWF: VWF_HUMAN - Also known as F8VWF. Experimental evidence at protein level: Swiss-Prot protein existence level 1. Important in the maintenance of hemostasis, it promotes adhesion of platelets to the sites of vascular injury by forming a molecular bridge between sub-endothelial collagen matrix and platelet- surface receptor complex GPIb-IX-V. Also acts as a chaperone for coagulation factor VIII, delivering it to the site of injury, stabilizing its heterodimeric structure and protecting it from premature clearance from plasma. From Homo sapiens (Human).
  12344..12362   +  CDS            TEV site (fragment): tobacco etch virus (TEV) protease recognition and cleavage site
  12379..12888   +  CDS            nef (fragment): NEF_HV1LA - Experimental evidence at protein level: Swiss-Prot protein existence level 1. Extracellular Nef protein targets CD4(+) T-lymphocytes for apoptosis by interacting with CXCR4 surface receptors. From Human immunodeficiency virus type 1 group M subtype B (isolate Lai) (HIV-1).
  12895..13075   +  LTR            5' LTR (truncated): truncated 5' long terminal repeat (LTR) from HIV-1
  13107..13331   +  polyA_signal   bGH poly(A) signal: bovine growth hormone polyadenylation signal
  13335..13356   +  promoter       SV40 promoter (fragment): SV40 enhancer and early promoter
  13377..13805   +  rep_origin     f1 ori (sequence partly withheld): f1 bacteriophage origin of replication; arrow indicates direction of (+) strand synthesis
  13819..14149   +  promoter       SV40 promoter: SV40 enhancer and early promoter
  14197..14244   +  promoter       EM7 promoter: synthetic bacterial promoter&nbsp
  14263..14637   +  CDS            BleoR: antibiotic-binding protein; Sh ble from Streptoalloteichus hindustanus; confers resistance to bleomycin, phleomycin, and Zeocin™
  14647..14772   +  CDS            ble (fragment): BLE_KLEPN - Experimental evidence at protein level: Swiss-Prot protein existence level 1. Binding protein with a strong affinity to the bleomycin family of antibiotics. Binds to CL990; an antimitotic-antibiotic compound. From Klebsiella pneumoniae.
  14767..14888   +  polyA_signal   SV40 poly(A) signal: SV40 polyadenylation signal
  14959..14981   -  protein_bind   lac operator (fragment): The lac repressor binds to the lac operator to inhibit transcription in E. coli. This inhibition can be relieved by adding lactose or isopropyl-β-D-thiogalactopyranoside (IPTG). lac repressor encoded by lacI
  14985..15015   -  promoter       lac promoter: promoter for the E. coli lac operon
  15030..15051   -  protein_bind   CAP binding site: CAP binding activates transcription in the presence of cAMP. E. coli catabolite activator protein
  15064..15156   -  CDS            lacI (fragment): lac repressor; lacI; The lac repressor binds to the lac operator to inhibit transcription in E. coli. This inhibition can be relieved by adding lactose or isopropyl-β-D-thiogalactopyranoside (IPTG).
  15339..15927   -  rep_origin     ori: high-copy-number ColE1/pMB1/pBR322/pUC origin of replication
  16098..16958   -  CDS            AmpR: β-lactamase; bla; confers resistance to ampicillin, carbenicillin, and related antibiotics
  16959..17063   -  promoter       AmpR promoter: bla
