>Addgene plasmid #124828 | pCS-CG-Lock-Cer-VWF | addgene full sequence | sequence record 243927 | Addgene NGS Result
GCATGAAGAATCTGCTTAGGGTTAGGCGTTTTGCGCTGCTTCGCGATGTACGGGCCAGATATACGCGTTG
ACATTGATTATTGACTAGTTATTAATAGTAATCAATTACGGGGTCATTAGTTCATAGCCCATATATGGAG
TTCCGCGTTACATAACTTACGGTAAATGGCCCGCCTGGCTGACCGCCCAACGACCCCCGCCCATTGACGT
CAATAATGACGTATGTTCCCATAGTAACGCCAATAGGGACTTTCCATTGACGTCAATGGGTGGAGTATTT
ACGGTAAACTGCCCACTTGGCAGTACATCAAGTGTATCATATGCCAAGTACGCCCCCTATTGACGTCAAT
GACGGTAAATGGCCCGCCTGGCATTATGCCCAGTACATGACCTTATGGGACTTTCCTACTTGGCAGTACA
TCTACGTATTAGTCATCGCTATTACCATGGTGATGCGGTTTTGGCAGTACATCAATGGGCGTGGATAGCG
GTTTGACTCACGGGGATTTCCAAGTCTCCACCCCATTGACGTCAATGGGAGTTTGTTTTGGCACCAAAAT
CAACGGGACTTTCCAAAATGTCGTAACAACTCCGCCCCATTGACGCAAATGGGCGGTAGGCGTGTACGGT
GGGAGGTCTATATAAGCAGCGCGTTTTGCCTGTACTGGGTCTCTCTGGTTAGACCAGATCTGAGCCTGGG
AGCTCTCTGGCTAACTAGGGAACCCACTGCTTAAGCCTCAATAAAGCTTGCCTTGAGTGCTTCAAGTAGT
GTGTGCCCGTCTGTTGTGTGACTCTGGTAACTAGAGATCCCTCAGACCCTTTTAGTCAGTGTGGAAAATC
TCTAGCAGTGGCGCCCGAACAGGGACTTGAAAGCGAAAGGGAAACCAGAGGAGCTCTCTCGACGCAGGAC
TCGGCTTGCTGAAGCGCGCACGGCAAGAGGCGAGGGGCGGCGACTGGTGAGTACGCCAAAAATTTTGACT
AGCGGAGGCTAGAAGGAGAGAGATGGGTGCGAGAGCGTCAGTATTAAGCGGGGGAGAATTAGATCGCGAT
GGGAAAAAATTCGGTTAAGGCCAGGGGGAAAGAAAAAATATAAATTAAAACATATAGTATGGGCAAGCAG
GGAGCTAGAACGATTCGCAGTTAATCCTGGCCTGTTAGAAACATCAGAAGGCTGTAGACAAATACTGGGA
CAGCTACAACCATCCCTTCAGACAGGATCAGAAGAACTTAGATCATTATATAATACAGTAGCAACCCTCT
ATTGTGTGCATCAAAGGATAGAGATAAAAGACACCAAGGAAGCTTTAGACAAGATAGAGGAAGAGCAAAA
CAAAAGTAAGACCACCGCACAGCAAGCGGCCGCTGATCTTCAGACCTGGAGGAGGAGATATGAGGGACAA
TTGGAGAAGTGAATTATATAAATATAAAGTAGTAAAAATTGAACCATTAGGAGTAGCACCCACCAAGGCA
AAGAGAAGAGTGGTGCAGAGAGAAAAAAGAGCAGTGGGAATAGGAGCTTTGTTCCTTGGGTTCTTGGGAG
CAGCAGGAAGCACTATGGGCGCAGCGTCAATGACGCTGACGGTACAGGCCAGACAATTATTGTCTGGTAT
AGTGCAGCAGCAGAACAATTTGCTGAGGGCTATTGAGGCGCAACAGCATCTGTTGCAACTCACAGTCTGG
GGCATCAAGCAGCTCCAGGCAAGAATCCTGGCTGTGGAAAGATACCTAAAGGATCAACAGCTCCTGGGGA
TTTGGGGTTGCTCTGGAAAACTCATTTGCACCACTGCTGTGCCTTGGAATGCTAGTTGGAGTAATAAATC
TCTGGAACAGATTTGGAATCACACGACCTGGATGGAGTGGGACAGAGAAATTAACAATTACACAAGCTTA
ATACACTCCTTAATTGAAGAATCGCAAAACCAGCAAGAAAAGAATGAACAAGAATTATTGGAATTAGATA
AATGGGCAAGTTTGTGGAATTGGTTTAACATAACAAATTGGCTGTGGTATATAAAATTATTCATAATGAT
AGTAGGAGGCTTGGTAGGTTTAAGAATAGTTTTTGCTGTACTTTCTATAGTGAATAGAGTTAGGCAGGGA
TATTCACCATTATCGTTTCAGACCCACCTCCCAACCCCGAGGGGACCCGACAGGCCCGAAGGAATAGAAG
AAGAAGGTGGAGAGAGAGACAGAGACAGATCCATTCGATTAGTGAACGGATCCCCCGGGCTGCAGGAATT
CGATTAATAGTAATCAATTACGGGGTCATTAGTTCATAGCCCATATATGGAGTTCCGCGTTACATAACTT
ACGGTAAATGGCCCGCCTGGCTGACCGCCCAACGACCCCCGCCCATTGACGTCAATAATGACGTATGTTC
CCATAGTAACGCCAATAGGGACTTTCCATTGACGTCAATGGGTGGAGTATTTACGGTAAACTGCCCACTT
GGCAGTACATCAAGTGTATCATATGCCAAGTACGCCCCCTATTGACGTCAATGACGGTAAATGGCCCGCC
TGGCATTATGCCCAGTACATGACCTTATGGGACTTTCCTACTTGGCAGTACATCTACGTATTAGTCATCG
CTATTACCATGGTGATGCGGTTTTGGCAGTACATCAATGGGCGTGGATAGCGGTTTGACTCACGGGGATT
TCCAAGTCTCCACCCCATTGACGTCAATGGGAGTTTGTTTTGGCACCAAAATCAACGGGACTTTCCAAAA
TGTCGTAACAACTCCGCCCCATTGACGCAAATGGGCGGTAGGCGTGTACGGTGGGAGGTCTATATAAGCA
GAGCTGGTTTAGTGAACCGTCAGATCCGCTAGCAGGCGCGCCAGTCGACTCCCGGGATCCCAATTCCCGC
AGCCCTCATTTGCAGGGGAAGATGATTCCTGCCAGATTTGCCGGGGTGCTGCTTGCTCTGGCCCTCATTT
TGCCAGGGACCCTTTGTGCAGAAGGAACTCGCGGCAGGTCATCCACGGCCCGATGCAGCCTTTTCGGAAG
TGACTTCGTCAACACCTTTGATGGGAGCATGTACAGCTTTGCGGGATACTGCAGTTACCTCCTGGCAGGG
GGCTGCCAGAAACGCTCCTTCTCGATTATTGGGGACTTCCAGAATGGCAAGAGAGTGAGCCTCTCCGTGT
ATCTTGGGGAATTTTTTGACATCCATTTGTTTGTCAATGGTACCGTGACACAGGGGGACCAAAGAGTCTC
CATGCCCTATGCCTCCAAAGGGCTGTATCTAGAAACTGAGGCTGGGTACTACAAGCTGTCCGGTGAGGCC
TATGGCTTTGTGGCCAGGATCGATGGCAGCGGCAACTTTCAAGTCCTGCTGTCAGACAGATACTTCAACA
AGACCTGCGGGCTGTGTGGCAACTTTAACATCTTTGCTGAAGATGACTTTATGACCCAAGAAGGGACCTT
GACCTCGGACCCTTATGACTTTGCCAACTCATGGGCTCTGAGCAGTGGAGAACAGTGGTGTGAACGGGCA
TCTCCTCCCAGCAGCTCATGCAACATCTCCTCTGGGGAAATGCAGAAGGGCCTGTGGGAGCAGTGCCAGC
TTCTGAAGAGCACCTCGGTGTTTGCCCGCTGCCACCCTCTGGTGGACCCCGAGCCTTTTGTGGCCCTGTG
TGAGAAGACTTTGTGTGAGTGTGCTGGGGGGCTGGAGTGCGCCTGCCCTGCCCTCCTGGAGTACGCCCGG
ACCTGTGCCCAGGAGGGAATGGTGCTGTACGGCTGGACCGACCACAGCGCGTGCAGCCCAGTGTGCCCTG
CTGGTATGGAGTATAGGCAGTGTGTGTCCCCTTGCGCCAGGACCTGCCAGAGCCTGCACATCAATGAAAT
GTGTCAGGAGCGATGCGTGGATGGCTGCAGCTGCCCTGAGGGACAGCTCCTGGATGAAGGCCTCTGCGTG
GAGAGCACCGAGTGTCCCTGCGTGCATTCCGGAAAGCGCTACCCTCCCGGCACCTCCCTCTCTCGAGACT
GCAACACCTGCATTTGCCGAAACAGCCAGTGGATCTGCAGCAATGAAGAATGTCCAGGGGAGTGCCTTGT
CACAGGTCAATCACACTTCAAGAGCTTTGACAACAGATACTTCACCTTCAGTGGGATCTGCCAGTACCTG
CTGGCCCGGGATTGCCAGGACCACTCCTTCTCCATTGTCATTGAGACTGTCCAGTGTGCTGATGACCGCG
ACGCTGTGTGCACCCGCTCCGTCACCGTCCGGCTGCCTGGCCTGCACAACAGCCTTGTGAAACTGAAGCA
TGGGGCAGGAGTTGCCATGGATGGCCAGGACGTCCAGCTCCCCCTCCTGAAAGGTGACCTCCGCATCCAG
CATACAGTGACGGCCTCCGTGCGCCTCAGCTACGGGGAGGACCTGCAGATGGACTGGGATGGCCGCGGGA
GGCTGCTGGTGAAGCTGTCCCCCGTCTATGCCGGGAAGACCTGCGGCCTGTGTGGGAATTACAATGGCAA
CCAGGGCGACGACTTCCTTACCCCCTCTGGGCTGGCGGAGCCCCGGGTGGAGGACTTCGGGAACGCCTGG
AAGCTGCACGGGGACTGCCAGGACCTGCAGAAGCAGCACAGCGATCCCTGCGCCCTCAACCCGCGCATGA
CCAGGTTCTCCGAGGAGGCGTGCGCGGTCCTGACGTCCCCCACATTCGAGGCCTGCCATCGTGCCGTCAG
CCCGCTGCCCTACCTGCGGAACTGCCGCTACGACGTGTGCTCCTGCTCGGACGGCCGCGAGTGCCTGTGC
GGCGCCCTGGCCAGCTATGCCGCGGCCTGCGCGGGGAGAGGCGTGCGCGTCGCGTGGCGCGAGCCAGGCC
GCTGTGAGCTGAACTGCCCGAAAGGCCAGGTGTACCTGCAGTGCGGGACCCCCTGCAACCTGACCTGCCG
CTCTCTCTCTTACCCGGATGAGGAATGCAATGAGGCCTGCCTGGAGGGCTGCTTCTGCCCCCCAGGGCTC
TACATGGATGAGAGGGGGGACTGCGTGCCCAAGGCCCAGTGCCCCTGTTACTATGACGGTGAGATCTTCC
AGCCAGAAGACATCTTCTCAGACCATCACACCATGTGCTACTGTGAGGATGGCTTCATGCACTGTACCAT
GAGTGGAGTCCCCGGAAGCTTGCTGCCTGACGCTGTCCTCAGCAGTCCCCTGTCTCATCGCAGCAAAAGG
AGCCTATCCTGTCGGCCCCCCATGGTCAAGCTGGTGTGTCCCGCTGACAACCTGCGGGCTGAAGGGCTCG
AGTGTACCAAAACGTGCCAGAACTATGACCTGGAGTGCATGAGCATGGGCTGTGTCTCTGGCTGCCTCTG
CCCCCCGGGCATGGTCCGGCATGAGAACAGATGTGTGGCCCTGGAAAGGTGTCCCTGCTTCCATCAGGGC
AAGGAGTATGCCCCTGGAGAAACAGTGAAGATTGGCTGCAACACTTGTGTCTGTCGGGACCGGAAGTGGA
ACTGCACAGACCATGTGTGTGATGCCACGTGCTCCACGATCGGCATGGCCCACTACCTCACCTTCGACGG
GCTCAAATACCTGTTCCCCGGGGAGTGCCAGTACGTTCTGGTGCAGGATTACTGCGGCAGTAACCCTGGG
ACCTTTCGGATCCTAGTGGGGAATAAGGGATGCAGCCACCCCTCAGTGAAATGCAAGAAACGGGTCACCA
TCCTGGTGGAGGGAGGAGAGATTGAGCTGTTTGACGGGGAGGTGAATGTGAAGAGGCCCATGAAGGATGA
GACTCACTTTGAGGTGGTGGAGTCTGGCCGGTACATCATTCTGCTGCTGGGCAAAGCCCTCTCCGTGGTC
TGGGACCGCCACCTGAGCATCTCCGTGGTCCTGAAGCAGACATACCAGGAGAAAGTGTGTGGCCTGTGTG
GGAATTTTGATGGCATCCAGAACAATGACCTCACCAGCAGCAACCTCCAAGTGGAGGAAGACCCTGTGGA
CTTTGGGAACTCCTGGAAAGTGAGCTCGCAGTGTGCTGACACCAGAAAAGTGCCTCTGGACTCATCCCCT
GCCACCTGCCATAACAACATCATGAAGCAGACGATGGTGGATTCCTCCTGTAGAATCCTTACCAGTGACG
TCTTCCAGGACTGCAACAAGCTGGTGGACCCCGAGCCATATCTGGATGTCTGCATTTACGACACCTGCTC
CTGTGAGTCCATTGGGGACTGCGCCTGCTTCTGCGACACCATTGCTGCCTATGCCCACGTGTGTGCCCAG
CATGGCAAGGTGGTGACCTGGAGGACGGCCACATTGTGCCCCCAGAGCTGCGAGGAGAGGAATCTCCGGG
AGAACGGGTATGAGTGTGAGTGGCGCTATAACAGCTGTGCACCTGCCTGTCAAGTCACGTGTCAGCACCC
TGAGCCACTGGCCTGCCCTGTGCAGTGTGTGGAGGGCTGCCATGCCCACTGCCCTCCAGGGAAAATCCTG
GATGAGCTTTTGCAGACCTGCGTTGACCCTGAAGACTGTCCAGTGTGTGAGGTGGCTGGCCGGCGTTTTG
CCTCAGGAAAGAAAGTCACCTTGAATCCCAGTGACCCTGAGCACTGCCAGATTTGCCACTGTGATGTTGT
CAACCTCACCTGTGAAGCCTGCCAGGAGCCGGGAGGCCTGGTGGTGCCTCCCACAGATGCCCCGGTGAGC
CCCACCACTCTGTATGTGGAGGACATCTTCGAAATGGTGAGCAAGGGCGAGGAGCTGTTCACCGGGGTGG
TGCCCATCCTGGTCGAGCTGGACGGCGACGTAAACGGCCACAAGTTCAGCGTGTCCGGCGAGGGCGAGGG
CGATGCCACCTACGGCAAGCTGACCCTGAAGTTCATCTGCACCACCGGCAAGCTGCCCGTGCCCTGGCCC
ACCCTCGTGACCACCCTGACCTGGGGCGTGCAGTGCTTCAGCCGCTACCCCGACCACATGAAGCAGCACG
ACTTCTTCAAGTCCGCCATGCCCGAAGGCTACGTCCAGGAGCGCACCATCTTCTTCAAGGACGACGGCAA
CTACAAGACCCGCGCCGAGGTGAAGTTCGAGGGCGACACCCTGGTGAACCGCATCGAGCTGAAGGGCATC
GACTTCAAGGAGGACGGCAACATCCTGGGGCACAAGCTGGAGTACAACTACATCAGCCACAACGTCTATA
TCACCGCCGACAAGCAGAAGAACGGCATCAAGGCCAACTTCAAGATCCGCCACAACATCGAGGACGGCAG
CGTGCAGCTCGCCGACCACTACCAGCAGAACACCCCCATCGGCGACGGCCCCGTGCTGCTGCCCGACAAC
CACTACCTGAGCACCCAGTCCGCCCTGAGCAAAGACCCCAACGAGAAGCGCGATCACATGGTCCTGCTGG
AGTTCGTGACCGCCGCCGGGATCACTCTCGGCATGGACGAGTTCGAACCGCCATTGCACGATTTCTACTG
CAGCAGGCTACTGGACCTGGTCTTCCTGCTGGATGGCTCCTCCAGGCTGTCCGAGGCTGAGTTTGAAGTG
CTGAAGGCCTTTGTGGTGGACATGATGGAGCGGCTGCGCATCTCCCAGAAGTGGGTCCGCGTGGCCGTGG
TGGAGTACCACGACGGCTCCCACGCCTACATCGGGCTCAAGGACCGGAAGCGACCGTCAGAGCTGCGGCG
CATTGCCAGCCAGGTGAAGTATGCGGGCAGCCAGGTGGCCTCCACCAGCGAGGTCTTGAAATACACACTG
TTCCAAATCTTCAGCAAGATCGACCGCCCTGAAGCCTCCCGCATCGCCCTGCTCCTGATGGCCAGCCAGG
AGCCCCAACGGATGTCCCGGAACTTTGTCCGCTACGTCCAGGGCCTGAAGAAGAAGAAGGTCATTGTGAT
CCCGGTGGGCATTGGGCCCCATGCCAACCTCAAGCAGATCCGCCTCATCGAGAAGCAGGCCCCTGAGAAC
AAGGCCTTCGTGCTGAGCAGTGTGGATGAGCTGGAGCAGCAAAGGGACGAGATCGTTAGCTACCTCTGTG
ACCTTGCCCCTGAAGCCCCTCCTCCTACTCTGCCCCCCCACATGGCACAAGTTAACGTAGGTCCGGGGCT
CTTGGGGGTTTCGACCCTGGGGCCCAAGAGGTGCTCCATGGTTCTGGATGTGGCGTTCGTCCTGGAAGGA
TCGGACAAAATTGGTGAAGCCGACTTCAACAGGAGCAAGGAGTTCATGGAGGAGGTGATTCAGCGGATGG
ATGTGGGCCAGGACAGCATCCACGTCACGGTGCTGCAGTACTCCTACATGGTGACCGTGGAGTACCCCTT
CAGCGAGGCACAGTCCAAAGGGGACATCCTGCAGCGGGTGCGAGAGATCCGCTACCAGGGCGGCAACAGG
ACCAACACTGGGCTGGCCCTGCGGTACCTCTCTGACCACAGCTTCTTGGTCAGCCAGGGTGACCGGGAGC
AGGCGCCCAACCTGGTCTACATGGTCACCGGAAATCCTGCCTCTGATGAGATCAAGAGGCTGCCTGGAGA
CATCCAGGTGGTGCCCATTGGAGTGGGCCCTAATGCCAACGTGCAGGAGCTGGAGAGGATTGGCTGGCCC
AATGCCCCTATCCTCATCCAGGACTTTGAGACGCTCCCCCGAGAGGCTCCTGACCTGGTGCTGCAGAGTG
GTTGTACCGGTGAGGGGCTGCAGATCCCCACCCTCTCCCCTGCACCTGACTGCAGCCAGCCCCTGGACGT
GATCCTTCTCCTGGATGGCTCCTCCAGTTTCCCAGCTTCTTATTTTGATGAAATGAAGAGTTTCGCCAAG
GCTTTCATTTCAAAAGCCAATATAGGGCCTCGTCTCACTCAGGTGTCAGTGCTGCAGTATGGAAGCATCA
CCACCATTGACGTGCCATGGAACGTGGTCCCGGAGAAAGCCCATTTGCTGAGCCTTGTGGACGTCATGCA
GCGGGAGGGAGGCCCCAGCCAAATCGGGGATGCCTTGGGCTTTGCTGTGCGATACTTGACTTCAGAAATG
CATGGTGCCAGGCCGGGAGCCTCAAAGGCGGTGGTCATCCTGGTCACGGACGTCTCTGTGGATTCAGTGG
ATGCAGCAGCTGATGCCGCCAGGTCCAACAGAGTGACAGTGTTCCCTATTGGAATTGGAGATCGCTACGA
TGCAGCCCAGCTACGGATCTTGGCAGGCCCAGCAGGCGACTCCAACGTGGTGAAGCTCCAGCGAATCGAA
GACCTCCCTACCATGGTCACCTTGGGCAATTCCTTCCTCCACAAACTGTGCTCTGGATTTGTTAGGATTT
GCATGGATGAGGATGGGAATGAGAAGAGGCCCGGGGACGTCTGGACCTTGCCAGACCAGTGCCACACCGT
GACTTGCCAGCCAGATGGCCAGACCTTGCTGAAGAGTCATCGGGTCAACTGTGACCGGGGGCTGAGGCCT
TCGTGCCCTAACAGCCAGTCCCCTGTTAAAGTGGAAGAGACCTGTGGCTGCCGCTGGACCTGCCCCTGCG
TGTGCACAGGCAGCTCCACTCGGCACATCGTGACCTTTGATGGGCAGAATTTCAAGCTGACTGGCAGCTG
TTCTTATGTCCTATTTCAAAACAAGGAGCAGGACCTGGAGGTGATTCTCCATAATGGTGCCTGCAGCCCT
GGAGCAAGGCAGGGCTGCATGAAATCCATCGAGGTGAAGCACAGTGCCCTCTCCGTCGAGCTGCACAGTG
ACATGGAGGTGACGGTGAATGGGAGACTGGTCTCTGTTCCTTACGTGGGTGGGAACATGGAAGTCAACGT
TTATGGTGCCATCATGCATGAGGTCAGATTCAATCACCTTGGTCACATCTTCACATTCACTCCACAAAAC
AATGAGTTCCAACTGCAGCTCAGCCCCAAGACTTTTGCTTCAAAGACGTATGGTCTGTGTGGGATCTGTG
ATGAGAACGGAGCCAATGACTTCATGCTGAGGGATGGCACAGTCACCACAGACTGGAAAACACTTGTTCA
GGAATGGACTGTGCAGCGGCCAGGGCAGACGTGCCAGCCCATCCTGGAGGAGCAGTGTCTTGTCCCCGAC
AGCTCCCACTGCCAGGTCCTCCTCTTACCACTGTTTGCTGAATGCCACAAGGTCCTGGCTCCAGCCACAT
TCTATGCCATCTGCCAGCAGGACAGTTGCCACCAGGAGCAAGTGTGTGAGGTGATCGCCTCTTATGCCCA
CCTCTGTCGGACCAACGGGGTCTGCGTTGACTGGAGGACACCTGATTTCTGTGCTATGTCATGCCCACCA
TCTCTGGTCTACAACCACTGTGAGCATGGCTGTCCCCGGCACTGTGATGGCAACGTGAGCTCCTGTGGGG
ACCATCCCTCCGAAGGCTGTTTCTGCCCTCCAGATAAAGTCATGTTGGAAGGCAGCTGTGTCCCTGAAGA
GGCCTGCACTCAGTGCATTGGTGAGGATGGAGTCCAGCACCAGTTCCTGGAAGCCTGGGTCCCGGACCAC
CAGCCCTGTCAGATCTGCACATGCCTCAGCGGGCGGAAGGTCAACTGCACAACGCAGCCCTGCCCCACGG
CCAAAGCTCCCACGTGTGGCCTGTGTGAAGTAGCCCGCCTCCGCCAGAATGCAGACCAGTGCTGCCCCGA
GTATGAGTGTGTGTGTGACCCAGTGAGCTGTGACCTGCCCCCAGTGCCTCACTGTGAACGTGGCCTCCAG
CCCACACTGACCAACCCTGGCGAGTGCAGACCCAACTTCACCTGCGCCTGCAGGAAGGAGGAGTGCAAAA
GAGTGTCCCCACCCTCCTGCCCCCCGCACCGTTTGCCCACCCTTCGGAAGACCCAGTGCTGTGATGAGTA
TGAGTGTGCCTGCAACTGTGTCAACTCCACAGTGAGCTGTCCCCTTGGGTACTTGGCCTCAACCGCCACC
AATGACTGTGGCTGTACCACAACCACCTGCCTTCCCGACAAGGTGTGTGTCCACCGAAGCACCATCTACC
CTGTGGGCCAGTTCTGGGAGGAGGGCTGCGATGTGTGCACCTGCACCGACATGGAGGATGCCGTGATGGG
CCTCCGCGTGGCCCAGTGCTCCCAGAAGCCCTGTGAGGACAGCTGTCGGTCGGGCTTCACTTACGTTCTG
CATGAAGGCGAGTGCTGTGGAAGGTGCCTGCCATCTGCCTGTGAGGTGGTGACTGGCTCACCGCGGGGGG
ACTCCCAGTCTTCCTGGAAGAGTGTCGGCTCCCAGTGGGCCTCCCCGGAGAACCCCTGCCTCATCAATGA
GTGTGTCCGAGTGAAGGAGGAGGTCTTTATACAACAAAGGAACGTCTCCTGCCCCCAGCTGGAGGTCCCT
GTCTGCCCCTCGGGCTTTCAGCTGAGCTGTAAGACCTCAGCGTGCTGCCCAAGCTGTCGCTGTGAGCGCA
TGGAGGCCTGCATGCTCAATGGCACTGTCATTGGGCCCGGGAAGACTGTGATGATCGATGTGTGCACGAC
CTGCCGCTGCATGGTGCAGGTGGGGGTCATCTCTGGATTCAAGCTGGAGTGCAGGAAGACCACCTGCAAC
CCCTGCCCCCTGGGTTACAAGGAAGAAAATAACACAGGTGAATGTTGTGGGAGATGTTTGCCTACGGCTT
GCACCATTCAGCTAAGAGGAGGACAGATCATGACACTGAAGCGTGATGAGACGCTCCAGGATGGCTGTGA
TACTCACTTCTGCAAGGTCAATGAGAGAGGAGAGTACTTCTGGGAGAAGAGGGTCACAGGCTGCCCACCC
TTTGATGAACACAAGTGTCTGGCTGAGGGAGGTAAAATTATGAAAATTCCAGGCACCTGCTGTGACACAT
GTGAGGAGCCTGAGTGCAACGACATCACTGCCAGGCTGCAGTATGTCAAGGTGGGAAGCTGTAAGTCTGA
AGTAGAGGTGGATATCCACTACTGCCAGGGCAAATGTGCCAGCAAAGCCATGTACTCCATTGACATCAAC
GATGTGCAGGACCAGTGCTCCTGCTGCTCTCCGACACGGACGGAGCCCATGCAGGTGGCCCTGCACTGCA
CCAATGGCTCTGTTGTGTACCATGAGGTTCTCAATGCCATGGAGTGCAAATGCTCCCCCAGGAAGTGCAG
CAAGTGAGAATTGCTAGCGCCGCCACCATGATTCCTGCCAGATTTGCCGGGGTGCTGCTTGCTCTGGCCC
TCATTTTGCCAGGGACCCTTTGTACCGGTCCGCGGGTTAACTTCGAAAACCTGTACTTCCAGGGCCATCA
CCATCACCATCACTGACTCGAGACCTAGAAAAACATGGAGCAATCACAAGTAGCAATACAGCAGCTACCA
ATGCTGATTGTGCCTGGCTAGAAGCACAAGAGGAGGAGGAGGTGGGTTTTCCAGTCACACCTCAGGTACC
TTTAAGACCAATGACTTACAAGGCAGCTGTAGATCTTAGCCACTTTTTAAAAGAAAAGGGGGGACTGGAA
GGGCTAATTCACTCCCAACGAAGACAAGATATCCTTGATCTGTGGATCTACCACACACAAGGCTACTTCC
CTGATTGGCAGAACTACACACCAGGGCCAGGGATCAGATATCCACTGACCTTTGGATGGTGCTACAAGCT
AGTACCAGTTGAGCAAGAGAAGGTAGAAGAAGCCAATGAAGGAGAGAACACCCGCTTGTTACACCCTGTG
AGCCTGCATGGGATGGATGACCCGGAGAGAGAAGTATTAGAGTGGAGGTTTGACAGCCGCCTAGCATTTC
ATCACATGGCCCGAGAGCTGCATCCGGACTGTACTGGGTCTCTCTGGTTAGACCAGATCTGAGCCTGGGA
GCTCTCTGGCTAACTAGGGAACCCACTGCTTAAGCCTCAATAAAGCTTGCCTTGAGTGCTTCAAGTAGTG
TGTGCCCGTCTGTTGTGTGACTCTGGTAACTAGAGATCCCTCAGACCCTTTTAGTCAGTGTGGAAAATCT
CTAGCAGGGCCCGTTTAAACCCGCTGATCAGCCTCGACTGTGCCTTCTAGTTGCCAGCCATCTGTTGTTT
GCCCCTCCCCCGTGCCTTCCTTGACCCTGGAAGGTGCCACTCCCACTGTCCTTTCCTAATAAAATGAGGA
AATTGCATCGCATTGTCTGAGTAGGTGTCATTCTATTCTGGGGGGTGGGGTGGGGCAGGACAGCAAGGGG
GAGGATTGGGAAGACAATAGCAGGCATGCTGGGGATGCGGTGGGCTCTATGGCTTCTGAGGCGGAAAGAA
CCAGCTGGGGCTCTAGGGGGTATCCCC
[124 nt withheld, positions 13188-13311]
C
[91 nt withheld, positions 13313-13403]
A
[49 nt withheld, positions 13405-13453]
CCTTTGACGTTGGAGTCCACGTTCTTT
[37 nt withheld, positions 13481-13517]
ACCCTATCTCGGTCTATTCTTTTGATTTATAAGGGATTTTGCCGATTTCGGCCTATTGGTTAAAAAATGA
GCTGATTTAACAAAAATTTAACGCGAATTAATTCTGTGGAATGTGTGTCAGTTAGGGTGTGGAAAGTCCC
CAGGCTCCCCAGCAGGCAGAAGTATGCAAAGCATGCATCTCAATTAGTCAGCAACCAGGTGTGGAAAGTC
CCCAGGCTCCCCAGCAGGCAGAAGTATGCAAAGCATGCATCTCAATTAGTCAGCAACCATAGTCCCGCCC
CTAACTCCGCCCATCCCGCCCCTAACTCCGCCCAGTTCCGCCCATTCTCCGCCCCATGGCTGACTAATTT
TTTTTATTTATGCAGAGGCCGAGGCCGCCTCTGCCTCTGAGCTATTCCAGAAGTAGTGAGGAGGCTTTTT
TGGAGGCCTAGGCTTTTGCAAAAAGCTCCCGGGAGCTTGTATATCCATTTTCGGATCTGATCAGCACGTG
TTGACAATTAATCATCGGCATAGTATATCGGCATAGTATAATACGACAAGGTGAGGAACTAAACCATGGC
CAAGTTGACCAGTGCCGTTCCGGTGCTCACCGCGCGCGACGTCGCCGGAGCGGTCGAGTTCTGGACCGAC
CGGCTCGGGTTCTCCCGGGACTTCGTGGAGGACGACTTCGCCGGTGTGGTCCGGGACGACGTGACCCTGT
TCATCAGCGCGGTCCAGGACCAGGTGGTGCCGGACAACACCCTGGCCTGGGTGTGGGTGCGCGGCCTGGA
CGAGCTGTACGCCGAGTGGTCGGAGGTCGTGTCCACGAACTTCCGGGACGCCTCCGGGCCGGCCATGACC
GAGATCGGCGAGCAGCCGTGGGGGCGGGAGTTCGCCCTGCGCGACCCGGCCGGCAACTGCGTGCACTTCG
TGGCCGAGGAGCAGGACTGACACGTGCTACGAGATTTCGATTCCACCGCCGCCTTCTATGAAAGGTTGGG
CTTCGGAATCGTTTTCCGGGACGCCGGCTGGATGATCCTCCAGCGCGGGGATCTCATGCTGGAGTTCTTC
GCCCACCCCAACTTGTTTATTGCAGCTTATAATGGTTACAAATAAAGCAATAGCATCACAAATTTCACAA
ATAAAGCATTTTTTTCACTGCATTCTAGTTGTGGTTTGTCCAAACTCATCAATGTATCTTATCATGTCTG
TATACCGTCGACCTCTAGCTAGAGCTTGGCGTAATCATGGTCATAGCTGTTTCCTGTGTGAAATTGTTAT
CCGCTCACAATTCCACACAACATACGAGCCGGAAGCATAAAGTGTAAAGCCTGGGGTGCCTAATGAGTGA
GCTAACTCACATTAATTGCGTTGCGCTCACTGCCCGCTTTCCAGTCGGGAAACCTGTCGTGCCAGCTGCA
TTAATGAATCGGCCAACGCGCGGGGAGAGGCGGTTTGCGTATTGGGCGCTCTTCCGCTTCCTCGCTCACT
GACTCGCTGCGCTCGGTCGTTCGGCTGCGGCGAGCGGTATCAGCTCACTCAAAGGCGGTAATACGGTTAT
CCACAGAATCAGGGGATAACGCAGGAAAGAACATGTGAGCAAAAGGCCAGCAAAAGGCCAGGAACCGTAA
AAAGGCCGCGTTGCTGGCGTTTTTCCATAGGCTCCGCCCCCCTGACGAGCATCACAAAAATCGACGCTCA
AGTCAGAGGTGGCGAAACCCGACAGGACTATAAAGATACCAGGCGTTTCCCCCTGGAAGCTCCCTCGTGC
GCTCTCCTGTTCCGACCCTGCCGCTTACCGGATACCTGTCCGCCTTTCTCCCTTCGGGAAGCGTGGCGCT
TTCTCATAGCTCACGCTGTAGGTATCTCAGTTCGGTGTAGGTCGTTCGCTCCAAGCTGGGCTGTGTGCAC
GAACCCCCCGTTCAGCCCGACCGCTGCGCCTTATCCGGTAACTATCGTCTTGAGTCCAACCCGGTAAGAC
ACGACTTATCGCCACTGGCAGCAGCCACTGGTAACAGGATTAGCAGAGCGAGGTATGTAGGCGGTGCTAC
AGAGTTCTTGAAGTGGTGGCCTAACTACGGCTACACTAGAAGAACAGTATTTGGTATCTGCGCTCTGCTG
AAGCCAGTTACCTTCGGAAAAAGAGTTGGTAGCTCTTGATCCGGCAAACAAACCACCGCTGGTAGCGGTG
GTTTTTTTGTTTGCAAGCAGCAGATTACGCGCAGAAAAAAAGGATCTCAAGAAGATCCTTTGATCTTTTC
TACGGGGTCTGACGCTCAGTGGAACGAAAACTCACGTTAAGGGATTTTGGTCATGAGATTATCAAAAAGG
ATCTTCACCTAGATCCTTTTAAATTAAAAATGAAGTTTTAAATCAATCTAAAGTATATATGAGTAAACTT
GGTCTGACAGTTACCAATGCTTAATCAGTGAGGCACCTATCTCAGCGATCTGTCTATTTCGTTCATCCAT
AGTTGCCTGACTCCCCGTCGTGTAGATAACTACGATACGGGAGGGCTTACCATCTGGCCCCAGTGCTGCA
ATGATACCGCGAGACCCACGCTCACCGGCTCCAGATTTATCAGCAATAAACCAGCCAGCCGGAAGGGCCG
AGCGCAGAAGTGGTCCTGCAACTTTATCCGCCTCCATCCAGTCTATTAATTGTTGCCGGGAAGCTAGAGT
AAGTAGTTCGCCAGTTAATAGTTTGCGCAACGTTGTTGCCATTGCTACAGGCATCGTGGTGTCACGCTCG
TCGTTTGGTATGGCTTCATTCAGCTCCGGTTCCCAACGATCAAGGCGAGTTACATGATCCCCCATGTTGT
GCAAAAAAGCGGTTAGCTCCTTCGGTCCTCCGATCGTTGTCAGAAGTAAGTTGGCCGCAGTGTTATCACT
CATGGTTATGGCAGCACTGCATAATTCTCTTACTGTCATGCCATCCGTAAGATGCTTTTCTGTGACTGGT
GAGTACTCAACCAAGTCATTCTGAGAATAGTGTATGCGGCGACCGAGTTGCTCTTGCCCGGCGTCAATAC
GGGATAATACCGCGCCACATAGCAGAACTTTAAAAGTGCTCATCATTGGAAAACGTTCTTCGGGGCGAAA
ACTCTCAAGGATCTTACCGCTGTTGAGATCCAGTTCGATGTAACCCACTCGTGCACCCAACTGATCTTCA
GCATCTTTTACTTTCACCAGCGTTTCTGGGTGAGCAAAAACAGGAAGGCAAAATGCCGCAAAAAAGGGAA
TAAGGGCGACACGGAAATGTTGAATACTCATACTCTTCCTTTTTCAATATTATTGAAGCATTTATCAGGG
TTATTGTCTCATGAGCGGATACATATTTGAATGTATTTAGAAAAATAAACAAATAGGGGTTCCGCGCACA
TTTCCCCGAAAAGTGCCACCTGACGTCGACGGATCGGGAGATCTCCCGATCCCCTATGGTGCACTCTCAG
TACAATCTGCTCTGATGCCGCATAGTTAAGCCAGTATCTGCTCCCTGCTTGTGTGTTGGAGGTCGCTGAG
TAGTGCGCGAGCAAAATTTAAGCTACAACAAGGCAAGGCTTGACCGACAATT
Features (pLannotate 1.2.2; 29 found; start..end, strand, type, name):
     70..449     +  enhancer       CMV enhancer: human cytomegalovirus immediate early enhancer
    450..649     +  promoter       CMV promoter: human cytomegalovirus (CMV) immediate early promoter
    667..847     +  LTR            5' LTR (truncated): truncated 5' long terminal repeat (LTR) from HIV-1
    894..1019    +  misc_feature   HIV-1 Ψ: packaging signal of human immunodeficiency virus type 1
   1003..1366    +  CDS            HIV-1 gag (fragment): gag protein from human immunodeficiency virus 1; gag
   1512..1745    +  misc_feature   RRE: The Rev response element (RRE) of HIV-1 allows for Rev-dependent mRNA export from the nucleus to the cytoplasm.
   2122..2223    +  CDS            Rev (fragment): human immunodeficiency virus 1 (HIV-1) Rev protein; rev; enhances nuclear export of unspliced and incompletely spliced viral mRNAs
   2298..2601    +  enhancer       CMV enhancer: human cytomegalovirus immediate early enhancer
   2602..2805    +  promoter       CMV promoter: human cytomegalovirus (CMV) immediate early promoter
   2892..12044   +  CDS            VWF: VWF_HUMAN - Also known as F8VWF. Experimental evidence at protein level: Swiss-Prot protein existence level 1. Important in the maintenance of hemostasis, it promotes adhesion of platelets to the sites of vascular injury by forming a molecular bridge between sub-endothelial collagen matrix and platelet- surface receptor complex GPIb-IX-V. Also acts as a chaperone for coagulation factor VIII, delivering it to the site of injury, stabilizing its heterodimeric structure and protecting it from premature clearance from plasma. From Homo sapiens (Human).
  12155..12173   +  CDS            TEV site (fragment): tobacco etch virus (TEV) protease recognition and cleavage site
  12190..12699   +  CDS            nef (fragment): NEF_HV1LA - Experimental evidence at protein level: Swiss-Prot protein existence level 1. Extracellular Nef protein targets CD4(+) T-lymphocytes for apoptosis by interacting with CXCR4 surface receptors. From Human immunodeficiency virus type 1 group M subtype B (isolate Lai) (HIV-1).
  12706..12886   +  LTR            5' LTR (truncated): truncated 5' long terminal repeat (LTR) from HIV-1
  12918..13142   +  polyA_signal   bGH poly(A) signal: bovine growth hormone polyadenylation signal
  13146..13167   +  promoter       SV40 promoter (fragment): SV40 enhancer and early promoter
  13188..13616   +  rep_origin     f1 ori (sequence partly withheld): f1 bacteriophage origin of replication; arrow indicates direction of (+) strand synthesis
  13630..13959   +  promoter       SV40 promoter: SV40 enhancer and early promoter
  14007..14054   +  promoter       EM7 promoter: synthetic bacterial promoter&nbsp
  14073..14447   +  CDS            BleoR: antibiotic-binding protein; Sh ble from Streptoalloteichus hindustanus; confers resistance to bleomycin, phleomycin, and Zeocin™
  14457..14582   +  CDS            ble (fragment): BLE_KLEPN - Experimental evidence at protein level: Swiss-Prot protein existence level 1. Binding protein with a strong affinity to the bleomycin family of antibiotics. Binds to CL990; an antimitotic-antibiotic compound. From Klebsiella pneumoniae.
  14577..14698   +  polyA_signal   SV40 poly(A) signal: SV40 polyadenylation signal
  14769..14791   -  protein_bind   lac operator (fragment): The lac repressor binds to the lac operator to inhibit transcription in E. coli. This inhibition can be relieved by adding lactose or isopropyl-β-D-thiogalactopyranoside (IPTG). lac repressor encoded by lacI
  14795..14825   -  promoter       lac promoter: promoter for the E. coli lac operon
  14840..14861   -  protein_bind   CAP binding site: CAP binding activates transcription in the presence of cAMP. E. coli catabolite activator protein
  14874..14966   -  CDS            lacI (fragment): lac repressor; lacI; The lac repressor binds to the lac operator to inhibit transcription in E. coli. This inhibition can be relieved by adding lactose or isopropyl-β-D-thiogalactopyranoside (IPTG).
  15149..15737   -  rep_origin     ori: high-copy-number ColE1/pMB1/pBR322/pUC origin of replication
  15908..16768   -  CDS            AmpR: β-lactamase; bla; confers resistance to ampicillin, carbenicillin, and related antibiotics
  16769..16873   -  promoter       AmpR promoter: bla
  16932..16984   -  misc_feature   bom (fragment): basis of mobility region from pBR322
