[The description below was written by a language model from this plasmid's Addgene catalogue record and pLannotate feature annotations shown in this document.]
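Description:
pCS-CG-Lock-Cer-VWF is a roughly 17.1 kb mammalian expression plasmid built on the pCS-CG backbone. The catalogue lists it simply as a mammalian expression vector, but the feature tables show the architecture of an HIV-1-derived lentiviral transfer vector. An upstream CMV enhancer/promoter is fused to a truncated 5' LTR, followed by the Ψ packaging signal, a gag fragment and the Rev response element. A second truncated LTR, preceded by a nef fragment and followed by a bGH polyadenylation signal, closes the viral unit. In bacteria the plasmid is maintained through a high-copy ColE1/pUC-type origin and selected with ampicillin (AmpR). An f1 origin is also present. Outside the LTR-flanked region there is a bleomycin/Zeocin resistance cassette with dual SV40 and EM7 promoters and an SV40 poly(A) signal, which could in principle allow selection in both mammalian and bacterial cells.

The payload sits between the LTRs under an internal CMV enhancer/promoter. It is a human von Willebrand factor open reading frame of about 9.2 kb. According to the record, a cyan fluorescent protein coding region ("Cer" in the plasmid name, ECFP in the stated purpose) is inserted between the D'D3 and A1 domains, and the A2 domain is a "Lock" variant. The annotation software labels the whole reading frame as VWF and does not separately mark the fluorescent protein or the A2 modification, and the record does not detail the nature of the Lock change. A short TEV protease site fragment is annotated downstream of the coding region.

The construct expresses multimeric, fluorescently labelled VWF. The associated study concerns how shear-dependent unfolding of the A2 domain regulates VWF self-association. The depositor and repository-sequenced records differ slightly in length (17,094 versus 17,069 nt) but show the same features in the same order.
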