Addgene plasmid #124828: pCS-CG-Lock-Cer-VWF
Purpose: Expresses multimeric human VWF-ECFP fusion protein with A2-Lock domain The cyan fluorescence protein coding region is inserted between the VWF-D'D3 and A1 domains.
Depositing lab: Sriram Neelamegham. Publication: von Willebrand factor self-association is regulated by the shear-dependent unfolding of the A2 domain. Zhang C, Kelkar A, Neelamegham S. Blood Adv. 2019 Apr 9;3(7):957-968. doi: 10.1182/bloodadvances.2018030122. PubMed 30936056.
Backbone
  Vector backbone: pCS-CG
  Total vector size (bp): 17094
  Vector type: Mammalian Expression
Growth in bacteria
  Bacterial resistance: Ampicillin, 100 μg/mL
  Growth temperature: 37°C
  Growth strain: NEB Stable
  Copy number: High Copy
Gene/Insert
  Gene/Insert name: VWF with cyan fluorescent protein fusion between D'D3 and A1 domains and Lock A2 domain
  Species: H. sapiens (human)
  Entrez Gene: VWF (a.k.a. F8VWF, VWD)
  Promoter: CMV
  Cloning method: Restriction Enzyme; 5′ cloning site BstB1 (not destroyed); 3′ cloning site BstBI (not destroyed)
  Sequencing primers: 5′ gcagagctggtttagtgaa; 3′ cagcattggtagctgctgta
Terms and licenses: Academic/Nonprofit Terms; Industry Terms: Not Available to Industry
How to cite: pCS-CG-Lock-Cer-VWF was a gift from Sriram Neelamegham (Addgene plasmid # 124828 ; http://n2t.net/addgene:124828 ; RRID:Addgene_124828)
